Addgene plasmid #194813: MAC-C Sars-CoV-2 NSP12_P314L
Purpose: Sars-CoV-2 NSP12_P314L in MAC-C destination vector
Depositing lab: Markku Varjosalo. Depositing organization: University of Helsinki, Institute of Biotechnology. Publication: The comprehensive SARS-CoV-2 ‘hijackome’ knowledge base— reveals significant changes in host cell protein expression and activation by multiple SARS-CoV-2 variants. Varjosalo M, Huuskonen S, Liu X, Redchuk T, Salokas K, Lundberg R, Maljanen S, Belik M, Reinholm A, Kolehmainen P, Tripathi G, Laine P, Belanov S, Auvinen P, Vartiainen M, Laine L, Österlund P, Julkkunen I, Kakkola L. 10 May 2024, Research Square 10.21203/rs.3.rs-4322477/v1.
Backbone
  Vector backbone: MAC-tag-C (#108077)
  Vector type: Mammalian Expression
  Selectable markers: Hygromycin
Growth in bacteria
  Bacterial resistance: Ampicillin, 100 μg/mL
  Growth temperature: 37°C
  Growth strain: DH5alpha
  Copy number: High Copy
Gene/Insert
  Gene/Insert name: NSP12_P314L (alt name: NSP12_P314L)
  Species: Sars-CoV-2
  Mutation: P314L
  Entrez Gene: ORF1ab (a.k.a. GU280_gp01)
  Tag / fusion protein: MAC-C (C terminal on backbone)
Terms and licenses: Academic/Nonprofit Terms; Industry Terms
Depositor comments: Mutation in +1 localization. Please visit https://doi.org/10.21203/rs.3.rs-4322477/v1 for preprint.
How to cite: MAC-C Sars-CoV-2 NSP12_P314L was a gift from Markku Varjosalo (Addgene plasmid # 194813 ; http://n2t.net/addgene:194813 ; RRID:Addgene_194813)
