[The description below was written by a language model from this plasmid's Addgene catalogue record and pLannotate feature annotations shown in this document.]
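Description:
MAC-C Sars-CoV-2 NSP12_P314L is a mammalian expression plasmid built by Gateway recombination into the MAC-tag-C destination backbone. It is propagated in E. coli as a high-copy plasmid through a ColE1/pUC-type origin and selected with ampicillin (AmpR under its own bla promoter). A fragment of the f1 origin and remnants of lac regulatory sequences are also annotated. In mammalian cells selection is with hygromycin. The HygR coding sequence lies immediately downstream of an FRT site and is followed by an SV40 polyadenylation signal. No complete promoter is annotated directly upstream of HygR, an arrangement typical of vectors designed for FLP-mediated integration into a genomic FRT landing site, where the marker becomes active on insertion.

The payload is the SARS-CoV-2 NSP12 coding region, part of the ORF1ab polyprotein, carrying the P314L substitution. The depositor notes that the mutation numbering is offset by one position. The automated annotation labels this region only as a fragment of the replicase polyprotein, and the functional text attached to it describes a different cleavage product rather than NSP12. The insert sits between attB1 and attB2 sites and is driven by the CMV enhancer and promoter. This promoter is followed by short tet operator-like matches, which suggests tetracycline-regulated expression, although the record does not say so explicitly. Downstream of attB2 is an E. coli birA-derived biotin ligase coding sequence that forms part of the C-terminal MAC tag, followed by the bGH polyadenylation signal. The other components of the tag are not annotated.

A biotin ligase fused to the viral protein allows proximity-dependent biotinylation of neighbouring host proteins. This fits the associated study, which mapped host protein interactions and responses for SARS-CoV-2 proteins and their variants. The sequence is described as a partial NGS result.
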