Features (pLannotate 1.2.2; 24 found; start..end, strand, type, name):
      6..98      -  CDS            lacI (fragment): lac repressor; lacI; The lac repressor binds to the lac operator to inhibit transcription in E. coli. This inhibition can be relieved by adding lactose or isopropyl-β-D-thiogalactopyranoside (IPTG).
    281..869     -  rep_origin     ori: high-copy-number ColE1/pMB1/pBR322/pUC origin of replication
   1040..1900    -  CDS            AmpR: β-lactamase; bla; confers resistance to ampicillin, carbenicillin, and related antibiotics
   1901..2005    -  promoter       AmpR promoter: bla
   2064..2116    -  misc_feature   bom (fragment): basis of mobility region from pBR322
   2271..2650    +  enhancer       CMV enhancer: human cytomegalovirus immediate early enhancer
   2651..2854    +  promoter       CMV promoter: human cytomegalovirus (CMV) immediate early promoter
   2856..2875    +  promoter       PLtetO-1 promoter (fragment): modified phage lambda PL promoter with tet operator sites (Lutz and Bujard, 1997)
   2877..2896    +  promoter       PLtetO-1 promoter (fragment): modified phage lambda PL promoter with tet operator sites (Lutz and Bujard, 1997)
   2904..2937    +  promoter       TRE3GV promoter (fragment): 3rd-generation Tet-responsive promoter that can be activated by binding of Tet-On® 3G, optimized for retroviral and lentiviral vectors
   3073..3090    +  protein_bind   attB1 (fragment): mutant version of attB; core recombination site for the Gateway® BP reaction BP Clonase™
   3093..5852    +  CDS            rep (fragment): R1AB_SARS2 - Experimental evidence at protein level: Swiss-Prot protein existence level 1. [2'-O-methyltransferase]: Methyltransferase that mediates mRNA cap 2'-O-ribose methylation to the 5'-cap structure of viral mRNAs. N7-methyl guanosine cap is a prerequisite for binding of nsp16. Therefore plays an essential role in viral mRNAs cap methylation which is essential to evade immune system. From Severe acute respiratory syndrome coronavirus 2 (2019-nCoV) (SARS-CoV-2).
   5854..5878    -  protein_bind   attB2: mutant version of attB; recombination site for the Gateway® BP reaction BP Clonase™
   6066..7025    +  CDS            birA: BIRA_ECOLI - Also known as bioR, dhbB. Experimental evidence at protein level: Swiss-Prot protein existence level 1. Acts both as a biotin--[acetyl-CoA-carboxylase] ligase and a biotin-operon repressor. In the presence of ATP, BirA activates biotin to form the BirA-biotinyl-5'-adenylate (BirA-bio-5'-AMP or holoBirA) complex. HoloBirA can either transfer the biotinyl moiety to the biotin carboxyl carrier protein (BCCP) subunit of acetyl-CoA carboxylase, or bind to the biotin operator site and inhibit transcription of the operon. From Escherichia coli (strain K12).
   7075..7299    +  polyA_signal   bGH poly(A) signal: bovine growth hormone polyadenylation signal
   7303..7324    +  promoter       SV40 promoter (fragment): SV40 enhancer and early promoter
   7345..7578    +  rep_origin     f1 ori (fragment) (sequence partly withheld): f1 bacteriophage origin of replication; arrow indicates direction of (+) strand synthesis
   7583..7630    +  protein_bind   FRT: FLP-mediated recombination occurs in the 8-bp core sequence TCTAGAAA (Turan and Bode, 2011). FLP recombinase from the Saccharomyces cerevisiae 2μ plasmid
   7638..8660    +  CDS            HygR: aminoglycoside phosphotransferase from E. coli; aph(4)-Ia; confers resistance to hygromycin
   8670..8795    +  CDS            ble (fragment): BLE_KLEPN - Experimental evidence at protein level: Swiss-Prot protein existence level 1. Binding protein with a strong affinity to the bleomycin family of antibiotics. Binds to CL990; an antimitotic-antibiotic compound. From Klebsiella pneumoniae.
   8790..8911    +  polyA_signal   SV40 poly(A) signal: SV40 polyadenylation signal
   8984..9000    -  protein_bind   lac operator: The lac repressor binds to the lac operator to inhibit transcription in E. coli. This inhibition can be relieved by adding lactose or isopropyl-β-D-thiogalactopyranoside (IPTG). lac repressor encoded by lacI
   9008..9038    -  promoter       lac promoter: promoter for the E. coli lac operon
   9053..9074    -  protein_bind   CAP binding site: CAP binding activates transcription in the presence of cAMP. E. coli catabolite activator protein
>Addgene plasmid #194813 | MAC-C Sars-CoV-2 NSP12_P314L | addgene full sequence | sequence record 386048 | Addgene Partial NGS Result
TGCGCTCACTGCCCGCTTTCCAGTCGGGAAACCTGTCGTGCCAGCTGCATTAATGAATCGGCCAACGCGC
GGGGAGAGGCGGTTTGCGTATTGGGCGCTCTTCCGCTTCCTCGCTCACTGACTCGCTGCGCTCGGTCGTT
CGGCTGCGGCGAGCGGTATCAGCTCACTCAAAGGCGGTAATACGGTTATCCACAGAATCAGGGGATAACG
CAGGAAAGAACATGTGAGCAAAAGGCCAGCAAAAGGCCAGGAACCGTAAAAAGGCCGCGTTGCTGGCGTT
TTTCCATAGGCTCCGCCCCCCTGACGAGCATCACAAAAATCGACGCTCAAGTCAGAGGTGGCGAAACCCG
ACAGGACTATAAAGATACCAGGCGTTTCCCCCTGGAAGCTCCCTCGTGCGCTCTCCTGTTCCGACCCTGC
CGCTTACCGGATACCTGTCCGCCTTTCTCCCTTCGGGAAGCGTGGCGCTTTCTCATAGCTCACGCTGTAG
GTATCTCAGTTCGGTGTAGGTCGTTCGCTCCAAGCTGGGCTGTGTGCACGAACCCCCCGTTCAGCCCGAC
CGCTGCGCCTTATCCGGTAACTATCGTCTTGAGTCCAACCCGGTAAGACACGACTTATCGCCACTGGCAG
CAGCCACTGGTAACAGGATTAGCAGAGCGAGGTATGTAGGCGGTGCTACAGAGTTCTTGAAGTGGTGGCC
TAACTACGGCTACACTAGAAGAACAGTATTTGGTATCTGCGCTCTGCTGAAGCCAGTTACCTTCGGAAAA
AGAGTTGGTAGCTCTTGATCCGGCAAACAAACCACCGCTGGTAGCGGTGGTTTTTTTGTTTGCAAGCAGC
AGATTACGCGCAGAAAAAAAGGATCTCAAGAAGATCCTTTGATCTTTTCTACGGGGTCTGACGCTCAGTG
GAACGAAAACTCACGTTAAGGGATTTTGGTCATGAGATTATCAAAAAGGATCTTCACCTAGATCCTTTTA
AATTAAAAATGAAGTTTTAAATCAATCTAAAGTATATATGAGTAAACTTGGTCTGACAGTTACCAATGCT
TAATCAGTGAGGCACCTATCTCAGCGATCTGTCTATTTCGTTCATCCATAGTTGCCTGACTCCCCGTCGT
GTAGATAACTACGATACGGGAGGGCTTACCATCTGGCCCCAGTGCTGCAATGATACCGCGAGACCCACGC
TCACCGGCTCCAGATTTATCAGCAATAAACCAGCCAGCCGGAAGGGCCGAGCGCAGAAGTGGTCCTGCAA
CTTTATCCGCCTCCATCCAGTCTATTAATTGTTGCCGGGAAGCTAGAGTAAGTAGTTCGCCAGTTAATAG
TTTGCGCAACGTTGTTGCCATTGCTACAGGCATCGTGGTGTCACGCTCGTCGTTTGGTATGGCTTCATTC
AGCTCCGGTTCCCAACGATCAAGGCGAGTTACATGATCCCCCATGTTGTGCAAAAAAGCGGTTAGCTCCT
TCGGTCCTCCGATCGTTGTCAGAAGTAAGTTGGCCGCAGTGTTATCACTCATGGTTATGGCAGCACTGCA
TAATTCTCTTACTGTCATGCCATCCGTAAGATGCTTTTCTGTGACTGGTGAGTACTCAACCAAGTCATTC
TGAGAATAGTGTATGCGGCGACCGAGTTGCTCTTGCCCGGCGTCAATACGGGATAATACCGCGCCACATA
GCAGAACTTTAAAAGTGCTCATCATTGGAAAACGTTCTTCGGGGCGAAAACTCTCAAGGATCTTACCGCT
GTTGAGATCCAGTTCGATGTAACCCACTCGTGCACCCAACTGATCTTCAGCATCTTTTACTTTCACCAGC
GTTTCTGGGTGAGCAAAAACAGGAAGGCAAAATGCCGCAAAAAAGGGAATAAGGGCGACACGGAAATGTT
GAATACTCATACTCTTCCTTTTTCAATATTATTGAAGCATTTATCAGGGTTATTGTCTCATGAGCGGATA
CATATTTGAATGTATTTAGAAAAATAAACAAATAGGGGTTCCGCGCACATTTCCCCGAAAAGTGCCACCT
GACGTCGACGGATCGGGAGATCTCCCGATCCCCTATGGTGCACTCTCAGTACAATCTGCTCTGATGCCGC
ATAGTTAAGCCAGTATCTGCTCCCTGCTTGTGTGTTGGAGGTCGCTGAGTAGTGCGCGAGCAAAATTTAA
GCTACAACAAGGCAAGGCTTGACCGACAATTGCATGAAGAATCTGCTTAGGGTTAGGCGTTTTGCGCTGC
TTCGCGATGTACGGGCCAGATATACGCGTTGACATTGATTATTGACTAGTTATTAATAGTAATCAATTAC
GGGGTCATTAGTTCATAGCCCATATATGGAGTTCCGCGTTACATAACTTACGGTAAATGGCCCGCCTGGC
TGACCGCCCAACGACCCCCGCCCATTGACGTCAATAATGACGTATGTTCCCATAGTAACGCCAATAGGGA
CTTTCCATTGACGTCAATGGGTGGAGTATTTACGGTAAACTGCCCACTTGGCAGTACATCAAGTGTATCA
TATGCCAAGTACGCCCCCTATTGACGTCAATGACGGTAAATGGCCCGCCTGGCATTATGCCCAGTACATG
ACCTTATGGGACTTTCCTACTTGGCAGTACATCTACGTATTAGTCATCGCTATTACCATGGTGATGCGGT
TTTGGCAGTACATCAATGGGCGTGGATAGCGGTTTGACTCACGGGGATTTCCAAGTCTCCACCCCATTGA
CGTCAATGGGAGTTTGTTTTGGCACCAAAATCAACGGGACTTTCCAAAATGTCGTAACAACTCCGCCCCA
TTGACGCAAATGGGCGGTAGGCGTGTACGGTGGGAGGTCTATATAAGCAGAGCTCTCCCTATCAGTGATA
GAGATCTCCCTATCAGTGATAGAGATCGTCGACGAGCTCGTTTAGTGAACCGTCAGATCGCCTGGAGACG
CCATCCACGCTGTTTTGACCTCCATAGAAGACACCGGGACCGATCCAGCCTCCGGACTCTAGCGTTTAAA
CTTAAGCTTGGTACCGAGCTCGGATCCACTAGTCCAGTGTGGTGGAATTCTGCAGATATCAACAAGTTTG
TACAAAAAAGTTGGCATGTCCGCCGCTAGACTGACTCCTTGTGGTACTGGCACCTCTACTGACGTGGTGT
ACAGGGCCTTCGACATCTACAACGACAAGGTGGCCGGATTCGCTAAGTTCCTGAAGACCAACTGCTGCCG
CTTCCAGGAGAAGGACGAAGACGACAACCTGATCGACTCTTACTTCGTGGTGAAGAGGCACACCTTCAGC
AACTACCAGCACGAGGAAACCATCTACAACCTGCTGAAGGACTGCCCCGCCGTGGCTAAGCACGACTTCT
TCAAGTTCCGCATCGACGGTGACATGGTGCCTCACATCAGCCGCCAGAGGCTGACCAAGTACACCATGGC
CGACCTGGTGTACGCTCTGAGGCACTTCGACGAGGGCAACTGCGACACCCTGAAGGAAATCCTGGTGACC
TACAACTGCTGCGACGACGACTACTTCAACAAGAAGGACTGGTACGACTTCGTGGAGAACCCTGACATCC
TGAGAGTGTACGCCAACCTGGGCGAAAGAGTGCGTCAGGCTCTGCTGAAGACCGTGCAGTTCTGCGACGC
CATGCGTAACGCTGGTATCGTGGGCGTGCTGACCCTGGACAACCAGGACCTGAACGGCAACTGGTACGAC
TTCGGAGACTTCATCCAGACTACTCCAGGATCTGGTGTGCCTGTGGTGGACTCCTACTACTCTCTGCTGA
TGCCAATCCTGACCCTGACCAGGGCCCTGACCGCTGAGTCTCACGTGGACACCGACCTGACCAAGCCCTA
CATCAAGTGGGACCTGCTGAAGTACGACTTCACCGAGGAACGCCTGAAGCTGTTCGACAGGTACTTCAAG
TACTGGGACCAGACCTACCACCCAAACTGCGTGAACTGCCTGGACGACAGATGCATCCTGCACTGCGCCA
ACTTCAACGTGCTGTTCTCTACCGTGTTCCCTCCCACCAGCTTCGGCCCTCTGGTGCGTAAGATCTTCGT
GGACGGCGTGCCATTCGTGGTGTCTACCGGATACCACTTCAGAGAGCTGGGTGTGGTGCACAACCAGGAC
GTGAACCTGCACAGCTCCCGTCTGAGCTTCAAGGAACTGCTGGTGTACGCTGCTGACCCTGCTATGCACG
CTGCTAGCGGCAACCTGCTGCTGGACAAGCGCACCACCTGCTTCTCCGTGGCCGCTCTGACCAACAACGT
GGCCTTCCAGACCGTGAAGCCTGGAAACTTCAACAAGGACTTCTACGACTTCGCTGTGAGCAAGGGATTC
TTCAAGGAGGGTTCTAGCGTGGAACTGAAGCACTTCTTCTTCGCCCAGGACGGCAACGCCGCTATCTCCG
ACTACGACTACTACCGCTACAACCTGCCCACCATGTGCGACATCAGGCAGCTGCTGTTCGTGGTGGAGGT
GGTGGACAAGTACTTCGACTGCTACGACGGCGGATGCATCAACGCTAACCAGGTCATCGTGAACAACCTG
GACAAGAGCGCCGGCTTCCCTTTCAACAAGTGGGGAAAGGCTAGACTGTACTACGACAGCATGTCCTACG
AAGACCAGGACGCCCTGTTCGCTTACACCAAGCGTAACGTGATCCCAACCATCACCCAGATGAACCTGAA
GTACGCCATCTCCGCTAAGAACCGCGCCAGGACCGTGGCTGGTGTGAGCATCTGCTCCACCATGACCAAC
AGACAGTTCCACCAGAAGCTGCTGAAGTCTATCGCCGCTACCCGTGGTGCCACCGTGGTCATCGGCACCA
GCAAGTTCTACGGTGGCTGGCACAACATGCTGAAGACCGTGTACTCCGACGTGGAGAACCCACACCTGAT
GGGCTGGGACTACCCCAAGTGCGACAGAGCTATGCCTAACATGCTGCGTATCATGGCCTCTCTGGTGCTG
GCTAGAAAGCACACCACCTGCTGCTCTCTGAGCCACCGCTTCTACAGGCTGGCCAACGAGTGCGCTCAGG
TGCTGTCCGAAATGGTCATGTGCGGAGGTTCTCTGTACGTGAAGCCCGGCGGAACCTCCTCTGGAGACGC
TACCACCGCCTACGCTAACTCCGTGTTCAACATCTGCCAGGCCGTGACCGCTAACGTGAACGCCCTGCTG
TCTACCGACGGTAACAAGATCGCTGACAAGTACGTGAGAAACCTGCAGCACCGTCTGTACGAGTGCCTGT
ACAGAAACCGTGACGTGGACACCGACTTCGTGAACGAATTCTACGCCTACCTGCGCAAGCACTTCTCCAT
GATGATCCTGTCTGACGACGCTGTGGTGTGCTTCAACTCTACCTACGCCAGCCAGGGCCTGGTGGCTAGC
ATCAAGAACTTCAAGTCCGTGCTGTACTACCAGAACAACGTGTTCATGAGCGAGGCCAAGTGCTGGACCG
AAACCGACCTGACCAAGGGACCTCACGAGTTCTGCTCCCAGCACACCATGCTGGTGAAGCAGGGTGACGA
CTACGTGTACCTGCCATACCCTGACCCTTCTAGAATCCTGGGAGCTGGATGCTTCGTGGACGACATCGTG
AAGACCGACGGCACCCTGATGATCGAAAGGTTCGTGAGCCTGGCCATCGACGCTTACCCTCTGACCAAGC
ACCCAAACCAGGAGTACGCTGACGTGTTCCACCTGTACCTGCAGTACATCCGCAAGCTGCACGACGAACT
GACCGGACACATGCTGGACATGTACAGCGTGATGCTGACCAACGACAACACCTCCAGGTACTGGGAGCCA
GAATTCTACGAGGCCATGTACACCCCTCACACCGTGCTGCAGTACCCAACTTTCTTGTACAAAGTGGTTG
ATATCAAGGCCGCCGACATCACCAGCCTGTACAAGAAAGTGGGGTGGAGCCATCCCCAGTTCGAGAAGGG
CGGAGGATCTGGCGGCGGAAGCGGCGGAGGAAGCTGGTCCCACCCTCAGTTTGAGAAAGGCACCGAGCTG
GGCAGCACCATGGCCAGCTACCCCTACGACGTGCCCGACTACGCCAAGGACAACACCGTGCCCCTGAAGC
TGATCGCCCTGCTGGCCAACGGCGAGTTCCACTCTGGCGAGCAGCTGGGCGAGACACTGGGCATGAGCAG
AGCCGCCATCAACAAGCACATCCAGACCCTGCGGGACTGGGGCGTGGACGTGTTCACAGTGCCCGGCAAG
GGCTACAGCCTGCCCGAGCCCATCCAGCTGCTGAACGCCAAGCAGATCCTGGGCCAGCTGGATGGCGGAT
CTGTGGCCGTGCTGCCCGTGATCGACAGCACCAACCAGTATCTGCTCGACCGGATCGGCGAGCTGAAGTC
CGGCGACGCCTGTATCGCCGAGTACCAGCAGGCCGGCAGAGGCGGCAGGGGCAGAAAGTGGTTCAGCCCC
TTCGGCGCCAACCTGTACCTGAGCATGTTCTGGAGACTGGAACAGGGCCCAGCCGCCGCTATTGGCCTGA
GCCTGGTCATCGGCATCGTGATGGCCGAGGTGCTGCGGAAGCTGGGCGCCGACAAAGTGCGCGTGAAGTG
GCCCAACGACCTGTATCTGCAGGACCGGAAGCTGGCCGGCATCCTGGTGGAACTGACCGGCAAAACAGGC
GACGCCGCCCAGATCGTGATCGGCGCTGGCATCAACATGGCCATGCGGCGGGTGGAAGAGAGCGTGGTCA
ACCAGGGCTGGATCACCCTGCAGGAAGCCGGCATCAACCTGGACCGGAACACCCTGGCCGCCATGCTGAT
CAGAGAGCTGAGAGCCGCCCTGGAACTGTTCGAGCAGGAAGGCCTGGCCCCCTACCTGAGCAGATGGGAG
AAGCTGGACAACTTCATCAACCGGCCCGTGAAACTGATCATCGGCGACAAAGAGATCTTCGGCATCAGCC
GGGGCATCGACAAGCAGGGGGCCCTGCTCCTGGAACAGGACGGCATCATCAAGCCCTGGATGGGCGGCGA
GATCAGCCTGCGGAGCGCCGAGAAGTGATGACTCGAGTCTAGAGGGCCCGTTTAAACCCGCTGATCAGCC
TCGACTGTGCCTTCTAGTTGCCAGCCATCTGTTGTTTGCCCCTCCCCCGTGCCTTCCTTGACCCTGGAAG
GTGCCACTCCCACTGTCCTTTCCTAATAAAATGAGGAAATTGCATCGCATTGTCTGAGTAGGTGTCATTC
TATTCTGGGGGGTGGGGTGGGGCAGGACAGCAAGGGGGAGGATTGGGAAGACAATAGCAGGCATGCTGGG
GATGCGGTGGGCTCTATGGCTTCTGAGGCGGAAAGAACCAGCTGGGGCTCTAGGGGGTATCCCC
[124 nt withheld, positions 7345-7468]
C
[91 nt withheld, positions 7470-7560]
AGGGTGATGGTTCACGTACCTAGAAGTTCCTATTCCGAAGTTCCTATTCTCTAGAAAGTATAGGAACTTC
CTTGGCCAAAAAGCCTGAACTCACCGCGACGTCTGTCGAGAAGTTTCTGATCGAAAAGTTCGACAGCGTC
TCCGACCTGATGCAGCTCTCGGAGGGCGAAGAATCTCGTGCTTTCAGCTTCGATGTAGGAGGGCGTGGAT
ATGTCCTGCGGGTAAATAGCTGCGCCGATGGTTTCTACAAAGATCGTTATGTTTATCGGCACTTTGCATC
GGCCGCGCTCCCGATTCCGGAAGTGCTTGACATTGGGGAATTCAGCGAGAGCCTGACCTATTGCATCTCC
CGCCGTGCACAGGGTGTCACGTTGCAAGACCTGCCTGAAACCGAACTGCCCGCTGTTCTGCAGCCGGTCG
CGGAGGCCATGGATGCGATCGCTGCGGCCGATCTTAGCCAGACGAGCGGGTTCGGCCCATTCGGACCGCA
AGGAATCGGTCAATACACTACATGGCGTGATTTCATATGCGCGATTGCTGATCCCCATGTGTATCACTGG
CAAACTGTGATGGACGACACCGTCAGTGCGTCCGTCGCGCAGGCTCTCGATGAGCTGATGCTTTGGGCCG
AGGACTGCCCCGAAGTCCGGCACCTCGTGCACGCGGATTTCGGCTCCAACAATGTCCTGACGGACAATGG
CCGCATAACAGCGGTCATTGACTGGAGCGAGGCGATGTTCGGGGATTCCCAATACGAGGTCGCCAACATC
TTCTTCTGGAGGCCGTGGTTGGCTTGTATGGAGCAGCAGACGCGCTACTTCGAGCGGAGGCATCCGGAGC
TTGCAGGATCGCCGCGGCTCCGGGCGTATATGCTCCGCATTGGTCTTGACCAACTCTATCAGAGCTTGGT
TGACGGCAATTTCGATGATGCAGCTTGGGCGCAGGGTCGATGCGACGCAATCGTCCGATCCGGAGCCGGG
ACTGTCGGGCGTACACAAATCGCCCGCAGAAGCGCGGCCGTCTGGACCGATGGCTGTGTAGAAGTACTCG
CCGATAGTGGAAACCGACGCCCCAGCACTCGTCCGAGGGCAAAGGAATAGCACGTACTACGAGATTTCGA
TTCCACCGCCGCCTTCTATGAAAGGTTGGGCTTCGGAATCGTTTTCCGGGACGCCGGCTGGATGATCCTC
CAGCGCGGGGATCTCATGCTGGAGTTCTTCGCCCACCCCAACTTGTTTATTGCAGCTTATAATGGTTACA
AATAAAGCAATAGCATCACAAATTTCACAAATAAAGCATTTTTTTCACTGCATTCTAGTTGTGGTTTGTC
CAAACTCATCAATGTATCTTATCATGTCTGTATACCGTCGACCTCTAGCTAGAGCTTGGCGTAATCATGG
TCATAGCTGTTTCCTGTGTGAAATTGTTATCCGCTCACAATTCCACACAACATACGAGCCGGAAGCATAA
AGTGTAAAGCCTGGGGTGCCTAATGAGTGAGCTAACTCACATTAATTGCGT
